Addgene plasmid #154647: pEPYC1CB0180
Purpose: MoClo Level 1 luciferase reporter
Depositing lab: Nicola Patron. Depositing organization: Earlham Institute. Publication: Rational design of minimal synthetic promoters for plants. Cai YM, Kallam K, Tidd H, Gendarini G, Salzman A, Patron NJ. Nucleic Acids Res. 2020 Aug 28. pii: 5897334. doi: 10.1093/nar/gkaa682. PubMed 32856047.
Backbone
  Vector backbone: pICH47732
  Vector type: Synthetic Biology
Growth in bacteria
  Bacterial resistance: Ampicillin, 100 μg/mL
  Growth temperature: 37°C
  Growth strain: NEB Stable
  Copy number: High Copy
Gene/Insert
  Gene/Insert name: MMV(ΔC_CRE) Firefly luciferase expression cassette [MMV(ΔC_CRE)::TMV::LucF::Flag::ocsT]
  Species: Synthetic
  Cloning method: Restriction Enzyme; 5′ cloning site BsaI (destroyed during cloning); 3′ cloning site BsaI (destroyed during cloning)
Terms and licenses: Academic/Nonprofit Terms; Industry Terms: Not Available to Industry
Depositor comments: Please visit https://www.biorxiv.org/content/10.1101/2020.05.14.095406v1 for bioRxiv preprint.
How to cite: pEPYC1CB0180 was a gift from Nicola Patron (Addgene plasmid # 154647 ; http://n2t.net/addgene:154647 ; RRID:Addgene_154647)
