[The description below was written by a language model from this plasmid's Addgene catalogue record and pLannotate feature annotations shown in this document.]
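Description:
pEPYC1CB0180 is a MoClo (Golden Gate modular cloning) Level 1 construct built in the pICH47732 acceptor backbone, a binary-type vector used in plant synthetic biology. The 7,342 bp plasmid carries nopaline C58-type left and right T-DNA border repeats flanking the cargo, so the cassette sits within a T-DNA region as in vectors designed for Agrobacterium-mediated delivery. Propagation relies on two replication systems: a high-copy ColE1/pUC-type origin for E. coli and the broad-host-range incP oriV together with its trfA replication initiator gene, which supports maintenance in other Gram-negative hosts. Selection is by ampicillin resistance through β-lactamase expressed from its own bla promoter. A very short annotated TetR fragment appears to be a backbone remnant rather than a functional element.

The insert is a synthetic firefly luciferase transcription unit described as MMV(ΔC_CRE)::TMV::LucF::Flag::ocsT, assembled with BsaI, whose sites were destroyed during cloning. By the insert name, expression is driven by a variant MMV promoter, with the ΔC_CRE designation suggesting removal of a cis-regulatory element, although the record does not define it. The promoter itself is not annotated in the feature table but would occupy the unannotated stretch between the left border and the leader. Downstream lie the tobacco mosaic virus Ω 5′ leader, a translational enhancer, the luc+ firefly luciferase coding sequence, a Flag tag named in the catalogue entry but not annotated, and the octopine synthase terminator. The plasmid serves as a luciferase reporter for quantifying the activity of this promoter variant, in the context of work on the rational design of minimal synthetic plant promoters. As a Level 1 module, it can also be combined with other transcription units in higher-level MoClo assemblies.
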