Features (pLannotate 1.2.2; 11 found; start..end, strand, type, name):
     42..66      +  misc_feature   RB T-DNA repeat: right border repeat from nopaline C58 T-DNA
    178..198     -  CDS            TetR (fragment): tetracycline resistance regulatory protein; tetR
    225..1370    -  CDS            trfA: TRFA_ECOLX - Experimental evidence at protein level: Swiss-Prot protein existence level 1. Also involved in plasmid copy number control, promoting intermolecular coupling of protein bound iterons at oriV, which inhibits replication initiation. From Escherichia coli.
   1706..2294    -  rep_origin     ori: high-copy-number ColE1/pMB1/pBR322/pUC origin of replication
   2465..3325    -  CDS            AmpR: β-lactamase; bla; confers resistance to ampicillin, carbenicillin, and related antibiotics
   3326..3430    -  promoter       AmpR promoter: bla
   3517..4148    -  rep_origin     oriV: incP origin of replication
   4240..4264    +  misc_feature   LB T-DNA repeat: left border repeat from nopaline C58 T-DNA
   4824..4879    +  misc_feature   TMV Ω: translational enhancer from the tobacco mosaic virus 5'-leader sequence (Gallie et al., 1988)
   4881..6530    +  CDS            luciferase: firefly luciferase; luc+; enhanced luc+ version of the luciferase gene
   6628..7335    +  terminator     OCS terminator: octopine synthase terminator
>Addgene plasmid #154647 | pEPYC1CB0180 | depositor full sequence | sequence record 299577 | pEPYC1CB0180 sequence 7342 bps
GCAATTGTCTTCTGCACGAAGTGGTTTAAACTATCAGTGTTTGACAGGATATATTGGCGGGTAAACCTAA
GAGAAAAGAGCGTTTATTAGAATAATCGGATATTTAAAAGGGCGTGAAAAGGTTTATCCGTTCGTCCATT
TGTATGTGCATGCCAACCACAGGGTTCCCCAGATCAGGCGCTGGCTGCTGAACCCCCAGCCGGAACTGAC
CCCACAAGGCCCTAGCGTTTGCAATGCACCAGGTCATCATTGACCCAGGCGTGTTCCACCAGGCCGCTGC
CTCGCAACTCTTCGCAGGCTTCGCCGACCTGCTCGCGCCACTTCTTCACGCGGGTGGAATCCGATCCGCA
CATGAGGCGGAAGGTTTCCAGCTTGAGCGGGTACGGCTCCCGGTGCGAGCTGAAATAGTCGAACATCCGT
CGGGCCGTCGGCGACAGCTTGCGGTACTTCTCCCATATGAATTTCGTGTAGTGGTCGCCAGCAAACAGCA
CGACGATTTCCTCGTCGATCAGGACCTGGCAACGGGACGTTTTCTTGCCACGGTCCAGGACGCGGAAGCG
GTGCAGCAGCGACACCGATTCCAGGTGCCCAACGCGGTCGGACGTGAAGCCCATCGCCGTCGCCTGTAGG
CGCGACAGGCATTCCTCGGCCTTCGTGTAATACCGGCCATTGATCGACCAGCCCAGGTCCTGGCAAAGCT
CGTAGAACGTGAAGGTGATCGGCTCGCCGATAGGGGTGCGCTTCGCGTACTCCAACACCTGCTGCCACAC
CAGTTCGTCATCGTCGGCCCGCAGCTCGACGCCGGTGTAGGTGATCTTCACGTCCTTGTTGACGTGGAAA
ATGACCTTGTTTTGCAGCGCCTCGCGCGGGATTTTCTTGTTGCGCGTGGTGAACAGGGCAGAGCGGGCCG
TGTCGTTTGGCATCGCTCGCATCGTGTCCGGCCACGGCGCAATATCGAACAAGGAAAGCTGCATTTCCTT
GATCTGCTGCTTCGTGTGTTTCAGCAACGCGGCCTGCTTGGCCTCGCTGACCTGTTTTGCCAGGTCCTCG
CCGGCGGTTTTTCGCTTCTTGGTCGTCATAGTTCCTCGCGTGTCGATGGTCATCGACTTCGCCAAACCTG
CCGCCTCCTGTTCAAGACGACGCGAACGCTCCACGGCGGCCGATGGCGCGGGCAGGGCAGGGGGAGCCAG
TTGCACGCTGTCGCGCTCGATCTTGGCCGTAGCTTGCTGGACCATCGAGCCGACGGACTGGAAGGTTTCG
CGGGGCGCACGCATGACGGTGCGGCTTGCGATGGTTTCGGCATCCTCGGCGGAAAACCCCGCGTCGATCA
GTTCTTGCCTGTATGCCTTCCGGTCAAACGTCCGATTCATTCACCCTCCTTGCGGGATTGCCCCGACTCA
CGCCGGGGCAATGTGCCCTTATTCCTGATTTGACCCGCCTGGTGCCTTGGTGTCCAGATAATCCACCTTA
TCGGCAATGAAGTCGGTCCCGTAGACCGTCTGGCCGTCCTTCTCGTACTTGGTATTCCGAATCTTGCCCT
GCACGAATACCAGCGACCCCTTGCCCAAATACTTGCCGTGGGCCTCGGCCTGAGAGCCAAAACACTTGAT
GCGGAAGAAGTCGGTGCGCTCCTGCTTGTCGCCGGCATCGTTGCGCCACATCTAGGATCTGCCAGGAACC
GTAAAAAGGCCGCGTTGCTGGCGTTTTTCCATAGGCTCCGCCCCCCTGACGAGCATCACAAAAATCGACG
CTCAAGTCAGAGGTGGCGAAACCCGACAGGACTATAAAGATACCAGGCGTTTCCCCCTGGAAGCTCCCTC
GTGCGCTCTCCTGTTCCGACCCTGCCGCTTACCGGATACCTGTCCGCCTTTCTCCCTTCGGGAAGCGTGG
CGCTTTCTCATAGCTCACGCTGTAGGTATCTCAGTTCGGTGTAGGTCGTTCGCTCCAAGCTGGGCTGTGT
GCACGAACCCCCCGTTCAGCCCGACCGCTGCGCCTTATCCGGTAACTATCGTCTTGAGTCCAACCCGGTA
AGACACGACTTATCGCCACTGGCAGCAGCCACTGGTAACAGGATTAGCAGAGCGAGGTATGTAGGCGGTG
CTACAGAGTTCTTGAAGTGGTGGCCTAACTACGGCTACACTAGAAGAACAGTATTTGGTATCTGCGCTCT
GCTGAAGCCAGTTACCTTCGGAAAAAGAGTTGGTAGCTCTTGATCCGGCAAACAAACCACCGCTGGTAGC
GGTGGTTTTTTTGTTTGCAAGCAGCAGATTACGCGCAGAAAAAAAGGATCTCAAGAAGATCCTTTGATCT
TTTCTACGGGGTCTGACGCTCAGTGGAACGAAAACTCACGTTAAGGGATTTTGGTCATGAGATTATCAAA
AAGGATCTTCACCTAGATCCTTTTAAATTAAAAATGAAGTTTTAAATCAATCTAAAGTATATATGAGTAA
ACTTGGTCTGACAGTTACCAATGCTTAATCAGTGAGGCACCTATCTCAGCGATCTGTCTATTTCGTTCAT
CCATAGTTGCCTGACTCCCCGTCGTGTAGATAACTACGATACGGGAGGGCTTACCATCTGGCCCCAGTGC
TGCAATGATACCGCGAGAACCACGCTCACCGGCTCCAGATTTATCAGCAATAAACCAGCCAGCCGGAAGG
GCCGAGCGCAGAAGTGGTCCTGCAACTTTATCCGCCTCCATCCAGTCTATTAATTGTTGCCGGGAAGCTA
GAGTAAGTAGTTCGCCAGTTAATAGTTTGCGCAACGTTGTTGCCATTGCTACAGGCATCGTGGTGTCACG
CTCGTCGTTTGGTATGGCTTCATTCAGCTCCGGTTCCCAACGATCAAGGCGAGTTACATGATCCCCCATG
TTGTGCAAAAAAGCGGTTAGCTCCTTCGGTCCTCCGATCGTTGTCAGAAGTAAGTTGGCCGCAGTGTTAT
CACTCATGGTTATGGCAGCACTGCATAATTCTCTTACTGTCATGCCATCCGTAAGATGCTTTTCTGTGAC
TGGTGAGTACTCAACCAAGTCATTCTGAGAATAGTGTATGCGGCGACCGAGTTGCTCTTGCCCGGCGTCA
ATACGGGATAATACCGCGCCACATAGCAGAACTTTAAAAGTGCTCATCATTGGAAAACGTTCTTCGGGGC
GAAAACTCTCAAGGATCTTACCGCTGTTGAGATCCAGTTCGATGTAACCCACTCGTGCACCCAACTGATC
TTCAGCATCTTTTACTTTCACCAGCGTTTCTGGGTGAGCAAAAACAGGAAGGCAAAATGCCGCAAAAAAG
GGAATAAGGGCGACACGGAAATGTTGAATACTCATACTCTTCCTTTTTCAATATTATTGAAGCATTTATC
AAGGTTATTGTCTCATGAGCGGATACATATTTGAATGTATTTAGAAAAATAAACAAATAGGGGTTCCGCG
CACGAATTGGCCAGCGCTGCCATTTTTGGGGTGAGGCCGTTCGCGGCCGAGGGGCGCAGCCCCTGGGGGG
ATGGGAGGCCCGCGTTAGCGGGCCGGGAGGGTTCGAGAAGGGGGGGCACCCCCCTTCGGCGTGCGCGGTC
ACGCGCACAGGGCGCAGCCCTGGTTAAAAACAAGGTTTATAAATATTGGTTTAAAAGCAGGTTAAAAGAC
AGGTTAGCGGTGGCCGAAAAACGGGCGGAAACCCTTGCAAATGCTGGATTTTCTGCCTGTGGACAGCCCC
TCAAATGTCAATAGGTGCGCCCCTCATCTGTCAGCACTCTGCCCCTCAAGTGTCAAGGATCGCGCCCCTC
ATCTGTCAGTAGTCGCGCCCCTCAAGTGTCAATACCGCAGGGCACTTATCCCCAGGCTTGTCCACATCAT
CTGTGGGAAACTCGCGTAAAATCAGGCGTTTTCGCCGATTTGCGAGGCTGGCCAGCTCCACGTCGCCGGC
CGAAATCGAGCCTGCCCCTCATCTGTCAACGCCGCGCCGGGTGAGTCGGCCCCTCAAGTGTCAACGTCCG
CCCCTCATCTGTCAGTGAGGGCCAAGTTTTCCGCGAGGTATCCACAACGCCGGCGGCCGCGGTGTCTCGC
ACACGGCTTCGACGGCGTTTCTGGCGCGTTTGCAGGGCCATAGACGGCCGCCAGCCCAGCGGCGAGGGCA
ACCAGCCCGGTGAGCGTCGCAAAGGAGATCCTGATCTGACTGATGGGCTGCCTGTATCGAGTGGTGATTT
TGTGCCGAGCTGCCGGTCGGGGAGCTGTTGGCTGGCTGGTGGCAGGATATATTGTGGTGTAAACAAATTG
ACGCTTAGACAACTTAATAACACATTGCGGACGTTTTTAATGTACTGGGGTGGATGCAGTGGGCCCCACT
CTGTGAAGACAATGCCGAATTCGGATCCGGAGTGGAAGATTCAGAAAATCTCCATCAACAAATAATCCAA
GTAAGGATTAATGGATTGATCAACATCCTTACCGCTATGGGTAAGATTGATGAAAAGTCAAAAACAAAAA
TCAATTATGCACACCAGCATGTGTTGATCACCAGCTATTGTGGGACACCAATTTCGTCCACAGACATCAA
CATCTTATCGTCCTTTGAAGATAAGATAATAATGTTGAAGATAAGAGTGGGAGCCACCACTAAAACATTG
CTTTGTCAAAAGCTAAAAAAGATGATGCCCGACAGCCACTTGTGTGAAGCATGTGAAGCCGGTCCCTCCA
CTAAGAAAATTAGTGAAGCATCTTCCAGTGGTCCCTCCACTCACAGCTCAATCAGTGAGCAACAGGACGA
AGGAAATCCCACAAGAATTTCCTTATATAAGGAACACAAATCAGAAGGTACTGTATTTTTACAACAATTA
CCAACAACAACAAACAACAAACAACATTACAATTACTATTTACAATTACAATGGAGGACGCCAAAAACAT
AAAGAAAGGCCCGGCGCCATTCTATCCGCTGGAAGATGGAACCGCTGGAGAGCAACTGCATAAGGCTATG
AAGAGATACGCCCTGGTTCCTGGAACAATTGCTTTTACAGATGCACATATCGAGGTGGACATCACTTACG
CTGAGTACTTCGAAATGTCCGTTCGGTTGGCAGAAGCTATGAAACGATATGGGCTGAATACAAATCACAG
AATCGTCGTATGCAGTGAAAACTCTCTTCAATTCTTTATGCCGGTGTTGGGCGCGTTATTTATCGGAGTT
GCAGTTGCGCCCGCGAACGACATTTATAATGAACGTGAATTGCTCAACAGTATGGGCATTTCGCAGCCTA
CCGTGGTGTTCGTTTCCAAAAAGGGGTTGCAAAAAATTTTGAACGTGCAAAAAAAGCTCCCAATCATCCA
AAAAATTATTATCATGGATTCTAAAACGGATTACCAGGGATTTCAGTCGATGTACACGTTCGTCACATCT
CATCTACCTCCCGGTTTTAATGAATACGATTTTGTGCCAGAGTCCTTCGATAGGGACAAGACAATTGCAC
TGATCATGAACTCCTCTGGATCTACTGGTCTGCCTAAAGGTGTCGCTCTGCCTCATAGAACTGCCTGCGT
GAGATTCTCGCATGCCAGAGATCCTATTTTTGGCAATCAAATCATTCCGGATACTGCGATTTTAAGTGTT
GTTCCATTCCATCACGGTTTTGGAATGTTTACTACACTCGGATATTTGATATGTGGATTTCGAGTCGTCT
TAATGTATAGATTTGAAGAAGAACTGTTTCTGAGGAGCCTTCAGGATTACAAGATTCAAAGTGCGCTGCT
GGTGCCAACCCTATTCTCCTTCTTCGCCAAAAGCACTCTGATTGACAAATACGATTTATCTAATTTACAC
GAAATTGCTTCTGGTGGCGCTCCCCTCTCTAAGGAAGTCGGGGAAGCGGTTGCCAAGAGGTTCCATCTGC
CAGGTATCAGGCAAGGATATGGGCTCACTGAGACTACATCAGCTATTCTGATTACACCCGAGGGGGATGA
TAAACCGGGCGCGGTCGGTAAAGTTGTTCCATTTTTTGAAGCGAAGGTTGTGGATCTGGATACCGGGAAA
ACGCTGGGCGTTAATCAAAGAGGCGAACTGTGTGTGAGAGGTCCTATGATTATGTCCGGTTATGTAAACA
ATCCGGAAGCGACCAACGCCTTGATTGACAAGGATGGATGGCTACATTCTGGAGACATAGCTTACTGGGA
CGAGGACGAACACTTCTTCATCGTTGACCGCCTGAAGTCTCTGATTAAGTACAAAGGCTATCAGGTGGCT
CCCGCTGAATTGGAATCCATCTTGCTCCAACACCCCAACATCTTCGACGCAGGTGTCGCAGGTCTGCCCG
ACGATGACGCCGGTGAACTTCCCGCCGCCGTTGTTGTTTTGGAGCACGGAAAGACGATGACGGAAAAAGA
GATCGTGGATTACGTCGCCAGTCAAGTAACAACCGCGAAAAAGTTGCGCGGAGGAGTTGTGTTTGTGGAC
GAAGTACCGAAAGGTCTTACCGGAAAACTCGACGCAAGAAAAATCAGAGAGATCCTCATAAAGGCCAAGA
AGGGCGGAAAGATCGCCGTGGGTTCGGATTATAAGGACCATGACGGAGACTATAAGGACCATGACCTCGA
CGCTGCAGCAGCGGATTATAAGGACGATGACGATAAGTGAGCTTGTCCTGCTTTAATGAGATATGCGAGA
AGCCTATGATCGCATGATATTTGCTTTCAATTCTGTTGTGCACGTTGTAAAAAACCTGAGCATGTGTAGC
TCAGATCCTTACCGCCGGTTTCGGTTCATTCTAATGAATATATCACCCGTTACTATCGTATTTTTATGAA
TAATATTCTCCGTTCAATTTACTGATTGTACCCTACTACTTATATGTACAATATTAAAATGAAAACAATA
TATTGTGCTGAATAGGTTTATAGCGACATCTATGATAGAGCGCCACAATAACAAACAATTGCGTTTTATT
ATTACAAATCCAATTTTAAAAAAAGCGGCAGAACCGGTCAAACCTAAAAGACTGATTACATAAATCTTAT
TCAAATTTCAAAAGTGCCCCAGGGGCTAGTATCTACGACACACCGAGCGGCGAACTAATAACGCTCACTG
AAGGGAACTCCGGTTCCCCGCCGGCGCGCATGGGTGAGATTCCTTGAAGTTGAGTATTGGCCGTCCGCTC
TACCGAAAGTTACGGGCACCATTCAACCCGGTCCAGCACGGCGGCCGGGTAACCGACTTGCTGCCCCGAG
AATTATGCAGCATTTTTTTGGTGTATGTGGGCCCCAAATGAAGTGCAGGTCAAACCTTGACAGTGACGAC
AAATCGTTGGGCGGGTCCAGGGCGAATTTTGCGACAACATGTCGAGGCTCAGCAGGACCGCT
